Addgene plasmid #208837: AAV-U6-sgMap3K13(1)-U6-sgMap3K12(1)-hSyn1-mCherry
Purpose: Knockout of Map3K12 (DLK) and Map3K13 (LZK) using tandem sgRNAs, expresses mCherry under the hSyn1 promoter
Depositing lab: Ben Emery. Depositing organization: Oregon Health & Science University. Publication: Remyelination protects neurons from DLK-mediated neurodegeneration. Duncan GJ, Ingram SD, Emberley K, Hill J, Cordano C, Abdelhak A, McCane M, Jenks JE, Jabassini N, Ananth K, Ferrara SJ, Stedelin B, Sivyer B, Aicher SA, Scanlan TS, Watkins TA, Mishra A, Nelson JW, Green AJ, Emery B. Nat Commun. 2024 Oct 23;15(1):9148. doi: 10.1038/s41467-024-53429-5. PubMed 39443516.
Backbone
  Vector backbone: pAAV
  Backbone manufacturer: Hewitt Lab
  Modifications to backbone: pX552 (Addgene #60958) was modified with additional of sgRNAs targeting Map3K12 and Map3K13 with a replacement of GFP-KASH with mCherry coding sequence from Addgene #87916
  Vector type: Mammalian Expression, Bacterial Expression, AAV, CRISPR
Growth in bacteria
  Bacterial resistance: Ampicillin, 100 μg/mL
  Growth temperature: 30°C
  Growth strain: NEB Stable
  Copy number: High Copy
Gene/Insert
  Gene/Insert name: mCherry
  gRNA/shRNA sequence: sgMap3K13(1) / sgDMap3K12(1)
  Species: Discosoma
  Promoter: hSyn1
  Cloning method: Restriction Enzyme; 5′ cloning site MluI (not destroyed); 3′ cloning site ApaI (not destroyed)
  Sequencing primers: 5′ CCCCGTAATGCAGAAGAAGA; 3′ TTGGTCACCTTCAGCTTGG
Terms and licenses: Academic/Nonprofit Terms; Industry Terms: Not Available to Industry
Depositor comments: pX552 (Addgene #60958) was modified with additional of sgRNAs targeting Map3K12 and Map3K13 with a replacement of GFP-KASH with mCherry coding sequence from Addgene #87916
How to cite: AAV-U6-sgMap3K13(1)-U6-sgMap3K12(1)-hSyn1-mCherry was a gift from Ben Emery (Addgene plasmid # 208837 ; http://n2t.net/addgene:208837 ; RRID:Addgene_208837)
