[The description below was written by a language model from this plasmid's Addgene catalogue record and pLannotate feature annotations shown in this document.]
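Description:
AAV-U6-sgMap3K13(1)-U6-sgMap3K12(1)-hSyn1-mCherry is a 5.8 kb AAV transfer plasmid for CRISPR-based double knockout of two related kinases, Map3K12 (DLK) and Map3K13 (LZK), with a neuronal fluorescent marker. It derives from the pX552 pAAV backbone, modified by adding guides against both genes and by replacing the original GFP-KASH reporter with an mCherry coding sequence. In bacteria it is maintained at high copy through a ColE1/pUC-type origin and selected with ampicillin via the β-lactamase gene. An f1 origin is also present. AAV2 inverted terminal repeats flank the payload and allow it to be packaged into recombinant AAV. The annotation finds one full ITR downstream of the cassette and only short ITR fragments upstream, which may reflect incomplete sequencing or annotation of this repeat-rich region.

Between the ITRs sit two tandem cassettes, each with a human U6 RNA polymerase III promoter driving a guide fused to the Streptococcus pyogenes Cas9 gRNA scaffold. Going by the construct name, the first targets Map3K13 and the second Map3K12. Downstream, the human synapsin I promoter drives neuron-specific expression of mCherry, terminated by the human growth hormone polyadenylation signal. A SYNE3-like fragment annotated after mCherry appears to be a remnant of the original KASH domain. The table alone does not show whether it is translated.

No Cas9 is encoded, so the nuclease must be supplied separately, for example from a second vector or a Cas9-expressing animal. The species of the targeted genes is not stated. The construct serves to disrupt DLK and LZK together in neurons while marking transduced cells red, and the associated work examines DLK-mediated neurodegeneration in the context of remyelination.
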