Features (pLannotate 1.2.2; 23 found; start..end, strand, type, name):
    920..1508    +  rep_origin     ori: high-copy-number ColE1/pMB1/pBR322/pUC origin of replication
   1581..1608    +  repeat_region  AAV2 ITR (fragment): inverted terminal repeat of adeno-associated virus serotype 2 inverted
   1637..1664    +  repeat_region  AAV2 ITR (fragment): inverted terminal repeat of adeno-associated virus serotype 2 inverted
   1731..1971    +  promoter       U6 promoter: RNA polymerase III promoter for human U6 snRNA
   2000..2075    +  misc_RNA       gRNA scaffold: guide RNA scaffold for the Streptococcus pyogenes CRISPR/Cas9 system
   2082..2125    +  misc_RNA       gRNA scaffold (fragment): guide RNA scaffold for the Streptococcus pyogenes CRISPR/Cas9 system
   2166..2406    +  promoter       U6 promoter: RNA polymerase III promoter for human U6 snRNA
   2435..2510    +  misc_RNA       gRNA scaffold: guide RNA scaffold for the Streptococcus pyogenes CRISPR/Cas9 system
   2517..2560    +  misc_RNA       gRNA scaffold (fragment): guide RNA scaffold for the Streptococcus pyogenes CRISPR/Cas9 system
   2618..3065    +  promoter       hSyn promoter: human synapsin I promoter; confers neuron-specific expression (Kügler et al., 2003)
   3079..3096    +  misc_feature   MCS (fragment): pUC18/19 multiple cloning site
   3097..3807    +  CDS            mCherry: monomeric derivative of DsRed fluorescent protein (Shaner et al., 2004) mammalian codon-optimized
   3808..3826    +  misc_feature   MCS (fragment): multiple cloning site
   3895..4071    +  CDS            SYNE3 (fragment): SYNE3_HUMAN - Also known as C14orf139 From Homo sapiens (Human).
   4073..4102    +  misc_feature   MCS (fragment): pBluescript multiple cloning site
   4124..4600    +  polyA_signal   hGH poly(A) signal: human growth hormone polyadenylation signal
   4640..4780    +  repeat_region  AAV2 ITR: inverted terminal repeat of adeno-associated virus serotype 2 inverted
   4785..4836    -  misc_feature   bom (fragment): basis of mobility region from pBR322
   4855..5310    +  rep_origin     f1 ori (sequence partly withheld): f1 bacteriophage origin of replication; arrow indicates direction of (+) strand synthesis
   5311..5360    -  misc_feature   bom (fragment): basis of mobility region from pBR322
   5462..5497    -  CDS            rop (fragment): Rop protein, which maintains plasmids at low copy number; rop
   5592..5696    +  promoter       AmpR promoter: bla
   5697..749     +  CDS            AmpR (across the origin): β-lactamase; bla; confers resistance to ampicillin, carbenicillin, and related antibiotics
>Addgene plasmid #208837 | AAV-U6-sgMap3K13(1)-U6-sgMap3K12(1)-hSyn1-mCherry | addgene full sequence | sequence record 412518 | Addgene NGS Result
TGGGTGCACGAGTGGGTTACATCGAACTGGATCTCAACAGCGGTAAGATCCTTGAGAGTTTTCGCCCCGA
AGAACGTTTTCCAATGATGAGCACTTTTAAAGTTCTGCTATGTGGCGCGGTATTATCCCGTATTGACGCC
GGGCAAGAGCAACTCGGTCGCCGCATACACTATTCTCAGAATGACTTGGTTGAGTACTCACCAGTCACAG
AAAAGCATCTTACGGATGGCATGACAGTAAGAGAATTATGCAGTGCTGCCATAACCATGAGTGATAACAC
TGCGGCCAACTTACTTCTGACAACGATCGGAGGACCGAAGGAGCTAACCGCTTTTTTGCACAACATGGGG
GATCATGTAACTCGCCTTGATCGTTGGGAACCGGAGCTGAATGAAGCCATACCAAACGACGAGCGTGACA
CCACGATGCCTGTAGCAATGGCAACAACGTTGCGCAAACTATTAACTGGCGAACTACTTACTCTAGCTTC
CCGGCAACAATTAATAGACTGGATGGAGGCGGATAAAGTTGCAGGACCACTTCTGCGCTCGGCCCTTCCG
GCTGGCTGGTTTATTGCTGATAAATCTGGAGCCGGTGAGCGTGGGTCTCGCGGTATCATTGCAGCACTGG
GGCCAGATGGTAAGCCCTCCCGTATCGTAGTTATCTACACGACGGGGAGTCAGGCAACTATGGATGAACG
AAATAGACAGATCGCTGAGATAGGTGCCTCACTGATTAAGCATTGGTAACTGTCAGACCAAGTTTACTCA
TATATACTTTAGATTGATTTAAAACTTCATTTTTAATTTAAAAGGATCTAGGTGAAGATCCTTTTTGATA
ATCTCATGACCAAAATCCCTTAACGTGAGTTTTCGTTCCACTGAGCGTCAGACCCCGTAGAAAAGATCAA
AGGATCTTCTTGAGATCCTTTTTTTCTGCGCGTAATCTGCTGCTTGCAAACAAAAAAACCACCGCTACCA
GCGGTGGTTTGTTTGCCGGATCAAGAGCTACCAACTCTTTTTCCGAAGGTAACTGGCTTCAGCAGAGCGC
AGATACCAAATACTGTTCTTCTAGTGTAGCCGTAGTTAGGCCACCACTTCAAGAACTCTGTAGCACCGCC
TACATACCTCGCTCTGCTAATCCTGTTACCAGTGGCTGCTGCCAGTGGCGATAAGTCGTGTCTTACCGGG
TTGGACTCAAGACGATAGTTACCGGATAAGGCGCAGCGGTCGGGCTGAACGGGGGGTTCGTGCACACAGC
CCAGCTTGGAGCGAACGACCTACACCGAACTGAGATACCTACAGCGTGAGCTATGAGAAAGCGCCACGCT
TCCCGAAGGGAGAAAGGCGGACAGGTATCCGGTAAGCGGCAGGGTCGGAACAGGAGAGCGCACGAGGGAG
CTTCCAGGGGGAAACGCCTGGTATCTTTATAGTCCTGTCGGGTTTCGCCACCTCTGACTTGAGCGTCGAT
TTTTGTGATGCTCGTCAGGGGGGCGGAGCCTATGGAAAAACGCCAGCAACGCGGCCTTTTTACGGTTCCT
GGCCTTTTGCTGGCCTTTTGCTCACATGTCCTGCAGGCAGCTGCGCGCTCGCTCGCTCACTGAGGCCGCC
CGGGCGTCGGGCGACCTTTGGTCGCCCGGCCTCAGTGAGCGAGCGAGCGCGCAGAGAGGGAGTGGCCAAC
TCCATCACTAGGGGTTCCTGCGGCCGCACGCGTTCGAGAATGGCGCATGTGAGGGCCTATTTCCCATGAT
TCCTTCATATTTGCATATACGATACAAGGCTGTTAGAGAGATAATTGGAATTAATTTGACTGTAAACACA
AAGATATTAGTACAAAATACGTGACGTAGAAAGTAATAATTTCTTGGGTAGTTTGCAGTTTTAAAATTAT
GTTTTAAAATGGACTATCATATGCTTACCGTAACTTGAAAGTATTTCGATTTCTTGGCTTTATATATCTT
GTGGAAAGGACGAAACACCTCTGGGGAACAGCAACACTGGTTTTAGAGCTAGAAATAGCAAGTTAAAATA
AGGCTAGTCCGTTATCAACTTGAAAAAGTGGCACCGAGTCGGTGCTTTTTTGTTTTAGAGCTAGAAATAG
CAAGTTAAAATAAGGCTAGTCCGTTTTTAGCGCGTGCGCCAATTCTGCAGACAAATGGCTCTAGAGAGGG
CCTATTTCCCATGATTCCTTCATATTTGCATATACGATACAAGGCTGTTAGAGAGATAATTGGAATTAAT
TTGACTGTAAACACAAAGATATTAGTACAAAATACGTGACGTAGAAAGTAATAATTTCTTGGGTAGTTTG
CAGTTTTAAAATTATGTTTTAAAATGGACTATCATATGCTTACCGTAACTTGAAAGTATTTCGATTTCTT
GGCTTTATATATCTTGTGGAAAGGACGAAACACCTGTAGAGAGCACATCAGCGGGTTTTAGAGCTAGAAA
TAGCAAGTTAAAATAAGGCTAGTCCGTTATCAACTTGAAAAAGTGGCACCGAGTCGGTGCTTTTTTGTTT
TAGAGCTAGAAATAGCAAGTTAAAATAAGGCTAGTCCGTTTTTAGCGCGTGCGCCAATTCTGCAGACAAA
TGGGGTACAAATTGGGCCCTGCGTATGAGTGCAAGTGGGTTTTAGGACCAGGATGAGGCGGGGTGGGGGT
GCCTACCTGACGACCGACCCCGACCCACTGGACAAGCACCCAACCCCCATTCCCCAAATTGCGCATCCCC
TATCAGAGAGGGGGAGGGGAAACAGGATGCGGCGAGGCGCGTGCGCACTGCCAGCTTCAGCACCGCGGAC
AGTGCCTTCGCCCCCGCCTGGCGGCGCGCGCCACCGCCGCCTCAGCACTGAAGGCGCGCTGACGTCACTC
GCCGGTCCCCCGCAAACTCCCCTTCCCGGCCACCTTGGTCGCGTCCGCGCCGCCGCCGGCCCAGCCGGAC
CGCACCACGCGAGGCGCGAGATAGGGGGGCACGGGCGCGACCATCTGCGCTGCGGCGCCGGCGACTCAGC
GCTGCCTCAGTCTGCGGTGGGCAGCGGAGGAGTCGTGTCGTGCCTGAGAGCGCAGTCGAGAAGGTACCGG
ATCCTCTAGAGTCGACATGGTGAGCAAGGGCGAGGAGGATAACATGGCCATCATCAAGGAGTTCATGCGC
TTCAAGGTGCACATGGAGGGCTCCGTGAACGGCCACGAGTTCGAGATCGAGGGCGAGGGCGAGGGCCGCC
CCTACGAGGGCACCCAGACCGCCAAGCTGAAGGTGACCAAGGGTGGCCCCCTGCCCTTCGCCTGGGACAT
CCTGTCCCCTCAGTTCATGTACGGCTCCAAGGCCTACGTGAAGCACCCCGCCGACATCCCCGACTACTTG
AAGCTGTCCTTCCCCGAGGGCTTCAAGTGGGAGCGCGTGATGAACTTCGAGGACGGCGGCGTGGTGACCG
TGACCCAGGACTCCTCCCTGCAGGACGGCGAGTTCATCTACAAGGTGAAGCTGCGCGGCACCAACTTCCC
CTCCGACGGCCCCGTAATGCAGAAGAAGACCATGGGCTGGGAGGCCTCCTCCGAGCGGATGTACCCCGAG
GACGGCGCCCTGAAGGGCGAGATCAAGCAGAGGCTGAAGCTGAAGGACGGCGGCCACTACGACGCTGAGG
TCAAGACCACCTACAAGGCCAAGAAGCCCGTGCAGCTGCCCGGCGCCTACAACGTCAACATCAAGTTGGA
CATCACCTCCCACAACGAGGACTACACCATCGTGGAACAGTACGAACGCGCCGAGGGCCGCCACTCCACC
GGCGGCATGGACGAGCTGTACAAGTAGTCCGGACTCAGATCTCGAGAGGAGGAGGAGGAGACAGACAGCA
GGATGCCCCACCTCGACAGCCCCGGCAGCTCCCAGCCGAGACGCTCCTTCCTCTCAAGGGTGATCAGGGC
AGCGCTACCGTTGCAGCTGCTTCTGCTGCTGCTGCTGCTCCTGGCCTGCCTGCTACCTGCCTCTGAAGAT
GACTACAGCTGCACCCAGGCCAACAACTTTGCCCGATCCTTCTACCCCATGCTGCGGTACACCAACGGGC
CACCTCCCACCTAGGAATTCGATATCAAGCTTATCGATACCGAGCGCTGCTCGAGAGATCTACGGGTGGC
ATCCCTGTGACCCCTCCCCAGTGCCTCTCCTGGCCCTGGAAGTTGCCACTCCAGTGCCCACCAGCCTTGT
CCTAATAAAATTAAGTTGCATCATTTTGTCTGACTAGGTGTCCTTCTATAATATTATGGGGTGGAGGGGG
GTGGTATGGAGCAAGGGGCAAGTTGGGAAGACAACCTGTAGGGCCTGCGGGGTCTATTGGGAACCAAGCT
GGAGTGCAGTGGCACAATCTTGGCTCACTGCAATCTCCGCCTCCTGGGTTCAAGCGATTCTCCTGCCTCA
GCCTCCCGAGTTGTTGGGATTCCAGGCATGCATGACCAGGCTCAGCTAATTTTTGTTTTTTTGGTAGAGA
CGGGGTTTCACCATATTGGCCAGGCTGGTCTCCAACTCCTAATCTCAGGTGATCTACCCACCTTGGCCTC
CCAAATTGCTGGGATTACAGGCGTGAACCACTGCTCCCTTCCCTGTCCTTCTGATTTTGTAGGTAACCAC
GTGCGGACCGAGCGGCCGCAGGAACCCCTAGTGATGGAGTTGGCCACTCCCTCTCTGCGCGCTCGCTCGC
TCACTGAGGCCGGGCGACCAAAGGTCGCCCGACGCCCGGGCTTTGCCCGGGCGGCCTCAGTGAGCGAGCG
AGCGCGCAGCTGCCTGCAGGGGCGCCTGATGCGGTATTTTCTCCTTACGCATCTGTGCGGTATTTCACAC
CGCATA
[95 nt withheld, positions 4837-4931]
T
[46 nt withheld, positions 4933-4978]
C
[141 nt withheld, positions 4980-5120]
CCTTTGACGTTGGAGTCCACGTTCTTT
[37 nt withheld, positions 5148-5184]
ACTCTATCTCGGGCTATTCTTTTGATTTATAAGGGATTTTGCCGATTTCGGTCTATTGGTTAAAAAATGA
GCTGATTTAACAAAAATTTAACGCGAATTTTAACAAAATATTAACGTTTACAATTTTATGGTGCACTCTC
AGTACAATCTGCTCTGATGCCGCATAGTTAAGCCAGCCCCGACACCCGCCAACACCCGCTGACGCGCCCT
GACGGGCTTGTCTGCTCCCGGCATCCGCTTACAGACAAGCTGTGACCGTCTCCGGGAGCTGCATGTGTCA
GAGGTTTTCACCGTCATCACCGAAACGCGCGAGACGAAAGGGCCTCGTGATACGCCTATTTTTATAGGTT
AATGTCATGATAATAATGGTTTCTTAGACGTCAGGTGGCACTTTTCGGGGAAATGTGCGCGGAACCCCTA
TTTGTTTATTTTTCTAAATACATTCAAATATGTATCCGCTCATGAGACAATAACCCTGATAAATGCTTCA
ATAATATTGAAAAAGGAAGAGTATGAGTATTCAACATTTCCGTGTCGCCCTTATTCCCTTTTTTGCGGCA
TTTTGCCTTCCTGTTTTTGCTCACCCAGAAACGCTGGTGAAAGTAAAAGATGCTGAAGATCAGT
